>Addgene plasmid #77317 | ADCK5 gRNA (BRDN0001162224) | addgene full sequence | sequence record 187526 | Addgene Assembled Sequence
CCCGGGTGCAAAGATGGATAAAGTTTTAAACAGAGAGGAATCTTTGCAGCTAATGGACCTTCTAGGTCTT
GAAAGGAGTGGGAATTGGCTCCGGTGCCCGTCAGTGGGCAGAGCGCACATCGCCCACAGTCCCCGAGAAG
TTGGGGGGAGGGGTCGGCAATTGATCCGGTGCCTAGAGAAGGTGGCGCGGGGTAAACTGGGAAAGTGATG
TCGTGTACTGGCTCCGCCTTTTTCCCGAGGGTGGGGGAGAACCGTATATAAGTGCAGTAGTCGCCGTGAA
CGTTCTTTTTCGCAACGGGTTTGCCGCCAGAACACAGGTAAGTGCCGTGTGTGGTTCCCGCGGGCCTGGC
CTCTTTACGGGTTATGGCCCTTGCGTGCCTTGAATTACTTCCACCTGGCTGCAGTACGTGATTCTTGATC
CCGAGCTTCGGGTTGGAAGTGGGTGGGAGAGTTCGAGGCCTTGCGCTTAAGGAGCCCCTTCGCCTCGTGC
TTGAGTTGAGGCCTGGCCTGGGCGCTGGGGCCGCCGCGTGCGAATCTGGTGGCACCTTCGCGCCTGTCTC
GCTGCTTTCGATAAGTCTCTAGCCATTTAAAATTTTTGATGACCTGCTGCGACGCTTTTTTTCTGGCAAG
ATAGTCTTGTAAATGCGGGCCAAGATCTGCACACTGGTATTTCGGTTTTTGGGGCCGCGGGCGGCGACGG
GGCCCGTGCGTCCCAGCGCACATGTTCGGCGAGGCGGGGCCTGCGAGCGCGGCCACCGAGAATCGGACGG
GGGTAGTCTCAAGCTGGCCGGCCTGCTCTGGTGCCTGGCCTCGCGCCGCCGTGTATCGCCCCGCCCTGGG
CGGCAAGGCTGGCCCGGTCGGCACCAGTTGCGTGAGCGGAAAGATGGCCGCTTCCCGGCCCTGCTGCAGG
GAGCTCAAAATGGAGGACGCGGCGCTCGGGAGAGCGGGCGGGTGAGTCACCCACACAAAGGAAAAGGGCC
TTTCCGTCCTCAGCCGTCGCTTCATGTGACTCCACGGAGTACCGGGCGCCGTCCAGGCACCTCGATTAGT
TCTCGAGCTTTTGGAGTACGTCGTCTTTAGGTTGGGGGGAGGGGTTTTATGCGATGGAGTTTCCCCACAC
TGAGTGGGTGGAGACTGAAGTTAGGCCAGCTTGGCACTTGATGTAATTCTCCTTGGAATTTGCCCTTTTT
GAGTTTGGATCTTGGTTCATTCTCAAGCCTCAGACAGTGGTTCAAAGTTTTTTTCTTCCATTTCAGGTGT
CGTGACGTACGGCCACCATGACCGAGTACAAGCCCACGGTGCGCCTCGCCACCCGCGACGACGTCCCCAG
GGCCGTACGCACCCTCGCCGCCGCGTTCGCCGACTACCCCGCCACGCGCCACACCGTCGATCCGGACCGC
CACATCGAGCGGGTCACCGAGCTGCAAGAACTCTTCCTCACGCGCGTCGGGCTCGACATCGGCAAGGTGT
GGGTCGCGGACGACGGCGCCGCCGTGGCGGTCTGGACCACGCCGGAGAGCGTCGAAGCGGGGGCGGTGTT
CGCCGAGATCGGCCCGCGCATGGCCGAGTTGAGCGGTTCCCGGCTGGCCGCGCAGCAACAGATGGAAGGC
CTCCTGGCGCCGCACCGGCCCAAGGAGCCCGCGTGGTTCCTGGCCACCGTCGGAGTCTCGCCCGACCACC
AGGGCAAGGGTCTGGGCAGCGCCGTCGTGCTCCCCGGAGTGGAGGCGGCCGAGCGCGCCGGGGTGCCCGC
CTTCCTGGAGACCTCCGCGCCCCGCAACCTCCCCTTCTACGAGCGGCTCGGCTTCACCGTCACCGCCGAC
GTCGAGGTGCCCGAAGGACCGCGCACCTGGTGCATGACCCGCAAGCCCGGTGCCTGAACGCGTTAAGTCG
ACAATCAACCTCTGGATTACAAAATTTGTGAAAGATTGACTGGTATTCTTAACTATGTTGCTCCTTTTAC
GCTATGTGGATACGCTGCTTTAATGCCTTTGTATCATGCTATTGCTTCCCGTATGGCTTTCATTTTCTCC
TCCTTGTATAAATCCTGGTTGCTGTCTCTTTATGAGGAGTTGTGGCCCGTTGTCAGGCAACGTGGCGTGG
TGTGCACTGTGTTTGCTGACGCAACCCCCACTGGTTGGGGCATTGCCACCACCTGTCAGCTCCTTTCCGG
GACTTTCGCTTTCCCCCTCCCTATTGCCACGGCGGAACTCATCGCCGCCTGCCTTGCCCGCTGCTGGACA
GGGGCTCGGCTGTTGGGCACTGACAATTCCGTGGTGTTGTCGGGGAAATCATCGTCCTTTCCTTGGCTGC
TCGCCTGTGTTGCCACCTGGATTCTGCGCGGGACGTCCTTCTGCTACGTCCCTTCGGCCCTCAATCCAGC
GGACCTTCCTTCCCGCGGCCTGCTGCCGGCTCTGCGGCCTCTTCCGCGTCTTCGCCTTCGCCCTCAGACG
AGTCGGATCTCCCTTTGGGCCGCCTCCCCGCGTCGACTTTAAGACCAATGACTTACAAGGCAGCTGTAGA
TCTTAGCCACTTTTTAAAAGAAAAGGGGGGACTGGAAGGGCTAATTCACTCCCAACGAAGACAAGATCTG
CTTTTTGCTTGTACTGGGTCTCTCTGGTTAGACCAGATCTGAGCCTGGGAGCTCTCTGGCTAACTAGGGA
ACCCACTGCTTAAGCCTCAATAAAGCTTGCCTTGAGTGCTTCAAGTAGTGTGTGCCCGTCTGTTGTGTGA
CTCTGGTAACTAGAGATCCCTCAGACCCTTTTAGTCAGTGTGGAAAATCTCTAGCAGTACGTATAGTAGT
TCATGTCATCTTATTATTCAGTATTTATAACTTGCAAAGAAATGAATATCAGAGAGTGAGAGGAACTTGT
TTATTGCAGCTTATAATGGTTACAAATAAAGCAATAGCATCACAAATTTCACAAATAAAGCATTTTTTTC
ACTGCATTCTAGTTGTGGTTTGTCCAAACTCATCAATGTATCTTATCATGTCTGGCTCTAGCTATCCCGC
CCCTAACTCCGCCCATCCCGCCCCTAACTCCGCCCAGTTCCGCCCATTCTCCGCCCCATGGCTGACTAAT
TTTTTTTATTTATGCAGAGGCCGAGGCCGCCTCGGCCTCTGAGCTATTCCAGAAGTAGTGAGGAGGCTTT
TTTGGAGGCCTAGGGACGTACCCAATTCGCCCTATAGTGAGTCGTATTACGCGCGCTCACTGGCCGTCGT
TTTACAACGTCGTGACTGGGAAAACCCTGGCGTTACCCAACTTAATCGCCTTGCAGCACATCCCCCTTTC
GCCAGCTGGCGTAATAGCGAAGAGGCCCGCACCGATCGCCCTTCCCAACAGTTGCGCAGCCTGAATGGCG
AATGGG
[124 nt withheld, positions 3367-3490]
C
[91 nt withheld, positions 3492-3582]
A
[49 nt withheld, positions 3584-3632]
CCTTTGACGTTGGAGTCCACGTTCTTT
[37 nt withheld, positions 3660-3696]
ACCCTATCTCGGTCTATTCTTTTGATTTATAAGGGATTTTGCCGATTTCGGCCTATTGGTTAAAAAATGA
GCTGATTTAACAAAAATTTAACGCGAATTTTAACAAAATATTAACGCTTACAATTTAGGTGGCACTTTTC
GGGGAAATGTGCGCGGAACCCCTATTTGTTTATTTTTCTAAATACATTCAAATATGTATCCGCTCATGAG
ACAATAACCCTGATAAATGCTTCAATAATATTGAAAAAGGAAGAGTATGAGTATTCAACATTTCCGTGTC
GCCCTTATTCCCTTTTTTGCGGCATTTTGCCTTCCTGTTTTTGCTCACCCAGAAACGCTGGTGAAAGTAA
AAGATGCTGAAGATCAGTTGGGTGCACGAGTGGGTTACATCGAACTGGATCTCAACAGCGGTAAGATCCT
TGAGAGTTTTCGCCCCGAAGAACGTTTTCCAATGATGAGCACTTTTAAAGTTCTGCTATGTGGCGCGGTA
TTATCCCGTATTGACGCCGGGCAAGAGCAACTCGGTCGCCGCATACACTATTCTCAGAATGACTTGGTTG
AGTACTCACCAGTCACAGAAAAGCATCTTACGGATGGCATGACAGTAAGAGAATTATGCAGTGCTGCCAT
AACCATGAGTGATAACACTGCGGCCAACTTACTTCTGACAACGATCGGAGGACCGAAGGAGCTAACCGCT
TTTTTGCACAACATGGGGGATCATGTAACTCGCCTTGATCGTTGGGAACCGGAGCTGAATGAAGCCATAC
CAAACGACGAGCGTGACACCACGATGCCTGTAGCAATGGCAACAACGTTGCGCAAACTATTAACTGGCGA
ACTACTTACTCTAGCTTCCCGGCAACAATTAATAGACTGGATGGAGGCGGATAAAGTTGCAGGACCACTT
CTGCGCTCGGCCCTTCCGGCTGGCTGGTTTATTGCTGATAAATCTGGAGCCGGTGAGCGTGGGTCTCGCG
GTATCATTGCAGCACTGGGGCCAGATGGTAAGCCCTCCCGTATCGTAGTTATCTACACGACGGGGAGTCA
GGCAACTATGGATGAACGAAATAGACAGATCGCTGAGATAGGTGCCTCACTGATTAAGCATTGGTAACTG
TCAGACCAAGTTTACTCATATATACTTTAGATTGATTTAAAACTTCATTTTTAATTTAAAAGGATCTAGG
TGAAGATCCTTTTTGATAATCTCATGACCAAAATCCCTTAACGTGAGTTTTCGTTCCACTGAGCGTCAGA
CCCCGTAGAAAAGATCAAAGGATCTTCTTGAGATCCTTTTTTTCTGCGCGTAATCTGCTGCTTGCAAACA
AAAAAACCACCGCTACCAGCGGTGGTTTGTTTGCCGGATCAAGAGCTACCAACTCTTTTTCCGAAGGTAA
CTGGCTTCAGCAGAGCGCAGATACCAAATACTGTTCTTCTAGTGTAGCCGTAGTTAGGCCACCACTTCAA
GAACTCTGTAGCACCGCCTACATACCTCGCTCTGCTAATCCTGTTACCAGTGGCTGCTGCCAGTGGCGAT
AAGTCGTGTCTTACCGGGTTGGACTCAAGACGATAGTTACCGGATAAGGCGCAGCGGTCGGGCTGAACGG
GGGGTTCGTGCACACAGCCCAGCTTGGAGCGAACGACCTACACCGAACTGAGATACCTACAGCGTGAGCT
ATGAGAAAGCGCCACGCTTCCCGAAGGGAGAAAGGCGGACAGGTATCCGGTAAGCGGCAGGGTCGGAACA
GGAGAGCGCACGAGGGAGCTTCCAGGGGGAAACGCCTGGTATCTTTATAGTCCTGTCGGGTTTCGCCACC
TCTGACTTGAGCGTCGATTTTTGTGATGCTCGTCAGGGGGGCGGAGCCTATGGAAAAACGCCAGCAACGC
GGCCTTTTTACGGTTCCTGGCCTTTTGCTGGCCTTTTGCTCACATGTTCTTTCCTGCGTTATCCCCTGAT
TCTGTGGATAACCGTATTACCGCCTTTGAGTGAGCTGATACCGCTCGCCGCAGCCGAACGACCGAGCGCA
GCGAGTCAGTGAGCGAGGAAGCGGAAGAGCGCCCAATACGCAAACCGCCTCTCCCCGCGCGTTGGCCGAT
TCATTAATGCAGCTGGCACGACAGGTTTCCCGACTGGAAAGCGGGCAGTGAGCGCAACGCAATTAATGTG
AGTTAGCTCACTCATTAGGCACCCCAGGCTTTACACTTTATGCTTCCGGCTCGTATGTTGTGTGGAATTG
TGAGCGGATAACAATTTCACACAGGAAACAGCTATGACCATGATTACGCCAAGCGCGCAATTAACCCTCA
CTAAAGGGAACAAAAGCTGGAGCTGCAAGCTTAATGTAGTCTTATGCAATACTCTTGTAGTCTTGCAACA
TGGTAACGATGAGTTAGCAACATGCCTTACAAGGAGAGAAAAAGCACCGTGCATGCCGATTGGTGGAAGT
AAGGTGGTACGATCGTGCCTTATTAGGAAGGCAACAGACGGGTCTGACATGGATTGGACGAACCACTGAA
TTGCCGCATTGCAGAGATATTGTATTTAAGTGCCTAGCTCGATACATAAACGGGTCTCTCTGGTTAGACC
AGATCTGAGCCTGGGAGCTCTCTGGCTAACTAGGGAACCCACTGCTTAAGCCTCAATAAAGCTTGCCTTG
AGTGCTTCAAGTAGTGTGTGCCCGTCTGTTGTGTGACTCTGGTAACTAGAGATCCCTCAGACCCTTTTAG
TCAGTGTGGAAAATCTCTAGCAGTGGCGCCCGAACAGGGACTTGAAAGCGAAAGGGAAACCAGAGGAGCT
CTCTCGACGCAGGACTCGGCTTGCTGAAGCGCGCACGGCAAGAGGCGAGGGGCGGCGACTGGTGAGTACG
CCAAAAATTTTGACTAGCGGAGGCTAGAAGGAGAGAGATGGGTGCGAGAGCGTCAGTATTAAGCGGGGGA
GAATTAGATCGCGATGGGAAAAAATTCGGTTAAGGCCAGGGGGAAAGAAAAAATATAAATTAAAACATAT
AGTATGGGCAAGCAGGGAGCTAGAACGATTCGCAGTTAATCCTGGCCTGTTAGAAACATCAGAAGGCTGT
AGACAAATACTGGGACAGCTACAACCATCCCTTCAGACAGGATCAGAAGAACTTAGATCATTATATAATA
CAGTAGCAACCCTCTATTGTGTGCATCAAAGGATAGAGATAAAAGACACCAAGGAAGCTTTAGACAAGAT
AGAGGAAGAGCAAAACAAAAGTAAGACCACCGCACAGCAAGCGGCCGCTGATCTTCAGACCTGGAGGAGG
AGATATGAGGGACAATTGGAGAAGTGAATTATATAAATATAAAGTAGTAAAAATTGAACCATTAGGAGTA
GCACCCACCAAGGCAAAGAGAAGAGTGGTGCAGAGAGAAAAAAGAGCAGTGGGAATAGGAGCTTTGTTCC
TTGGGTTCTTGGGAGCAGCAGGAAGCACTATGGGCGCAGCGTCAATGACGCTGACGGTACAGGCCAGACA
ATTATTGTCTGGTATAGTGCAGCAGCAGAACAATTTGCTGAGGGCTATTGAGGCGCAACAGCATCTGTTG
CAACTCACAGTCTGGGGCATCAAGCAGCTCCAGGCAAGAATCCTGGCTGTGGAAAGATACCTAAAGGATC
AACAGCTCCTGGGGATTTGGGGTTGCTCTGGAAAACTCATTTGCACCACTGCTGTGCCTTGGAATGCTAG
TTGGAGTAATAAATCTCTGGAACAGATTTGGAATCACACGACCTGGATGGAGTGGGACAGAGAAATTAAC
AATTACACAAGCTTAATACACTCCTTAATTGAAGAATCGCAAAACCAGCAAGAAAAGAATGAACAAGAAT
TATTGGAATTAGATAAATGGGCAAGTTTGTGGAATTGGTTTAACATAACAAATTGGCTGTGGTATATAAA
ATTATTCATAATGATAGTAGGAGGCTTGGTAGGTTTAAGAATAGTTTTTGCTGTACTTTCTATAGTGAAT
AGAGTTAGGCAGGGATATTCACCATTATCGTTTCAGACCCACCTCCCAACCCCGAGGGGACCCAGAGAGG
GCCTATTTCCCATGATTCCTTCATATTTGCATATACGATACAAGGCTGTTAGAGAGATAATTAGAATTAA
TTTGACTGTAAACACAAAGATATTAGTACAAAATACGTGACGTAGAAAGTAATAATTTCTTGGGTAGTTT
GCAGTTTTAAAATTATGTTTTAAAATGGACTATCATATGCTTACCGTAACTTGAAAGTATTTCGATTTCT
TGGCTTTATATATCTTGTGGAAAGGACGAAACACCGTGCCAGGATGTGGGTCCGAGGTTTTAGAGCTAGA
AATAGCAAGTTAAAATAAGGCTAGTCCGTTATCAACTTGAAAAAGTGGCACCGAGTCGGTGCTTTTTTAA
GCTTGGCGTAACTAGATCTTGAGACAAATGGCAGTATTCATCCACAATTTTAAAAGAAAAGGGGGGATTG
GGGGGTACAGTGCAGGGGAAAGAATAGTAGACATAATAGCAACAGACATACAAACTAAAGAATTACAAAA
ACAAATTACAAAAATTCAAAATTTTCGGGTTTATTACAGGGACAGCAGAGATCCACTTTGGCGCCGGCTC
GAGGGGG
Features (pLannotate 1.2.2; 29 found; start..end, strand, type, name):
     14..80      +  CDS            small t antigen (fragment): SV40 (simian virus 40) small t antigen
    106..317     +  promoter       EF-1α core promoter: core promoter for human elongation factor EF-1α
    318..1256    +  intron         EF-1α intron A: intron upstream of the start codon of human EF-1α
   1278..1877    +  CDS            PuroR (fragment): puromycin N-acetyltransferase; pac from Streptomyces; confers resistance to puromycin
   1893..2481    +  misc_feature   WPRE: woodchuck hepatitis virus posttranscriptional regulatory element
   2532..2551    +  misc_feature   cPPT/CTS (fragment): central polypurine tract and central termination sequence of HIV-1
   2553..2786    +  LTR            3' LTR (ΔU3): self-inactivating 3' long terminal repeat (LTR) from HIV-1
   2864..2985    +  polyA_signal   SV40 poly(A) signal: SV40 polyadenylation signal
   3025..3160    +  rep_origin     SV40 ori: SV40 origin of replication
   3181..3199    -  promoter       T7 promoter: promoter for bacteriophage T7 RNA polymerase
   3207..3362    +  CDS            lacZα (fragment): LacZα fragment of β-galactosidase; lacZ fragment
   3367..3795    +  rep_origin     f1 ori (sequence partly withheld): f1 bacteriophage origin of replication; arrow indicates direction of (+) strand synthesis
   3848..3952    +  promoter       AmpR promoter: bla
   3953..4813    +  CDS            AmpR: β-lactamase; bla; confers resistance to ampicillin, carbenicillin, and related antibiotics
   4984..5572    +  rep_origin     ori: high-copy-number ColE1/pMB1/pBR322/pUC origin of replication
   5755..5847    +  CDS            lacI (fragment): lac repressor; lacI; The lac repressor binds to the lac operator to inhibit transcription in E. coli. This inhibition can be relieved by adding lactose or isopropyl-β-D-thiogalactopyranoside (IPTG).
   5860..5881    +  protein_bind   CAP binding site: CAP binding activates transcription in the presence of cAMP. E. coli catabolite activator protein
   5896..5926    +  promoter       lac promoter: promoter for the E. coli lac operon
   5934..5950    +  protein_bind   lac operator: The lac repressor binds to the lac operator to inhibit transcription in E. coli. This inhibition can be relieved by adding lactose or isopropyl-β-D-thiogalactopyranoside (IPTG). lac repressor encoded by lacI
   5995..6013    +  promoter       T3 promoter: promoter for bacteriophage T3 RNA polymerase
   6041..6267    +  promoter       RSV promoter: Rous sarcoma virus enhancer/promoter
   6268..6448    +  LTR            5' LTR (truncated): truncated 5' long terminal repeat (LTR) from HIV-1
   6495..6620    +  misc_feature   HIV-1 Ψ: packaging signal of human immunodeficiency virus type 1
   6604..6967    +  CDS            HIV-1 gag (fragment): gag protein from human immunodeficiency virus 1; gag
   7113..7346    +  misc_feature   RRE: The Rev response element (RRE) of HIV-1 allows for Rev-dependent mRNA export from the nucleus to the cytoplasm.
   7723..7749    +  CDS            Rev (fragment): human immunodeficiency virus 1 (HIV-1) Rev protein; rev; enhances nuclear export of unspliced and incompletely spliced viral mRNAs
   7753..7993    +  promoter       U6 promoter: RNA polymerase III promoter for human U6 snRNA
   8023..8098    +  misc_RNA       gRNA scaffold: guide RNA scaffold for the Streptococcus pyogenes CRISPR/Cas9 system
   8154..8271    +  misc_feature   cPPT/CTS: central polypurine tract and central termination sequence of HIV-1
