[The description below was written by a language model from this plasmid's Addgene catalogue record and pLannotate feature annotations shown in this document.]
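Description:
ADCK5 gRNA (BRDN0001162224) is a third-generation lentiviral guide RNA plasmid built on the lentiGuide-Puro backbone and designed to direct Streptococcus pyogenes Cas9 to the human ADCK5 gene. It is maintained in E. coli through a high-copy ColE1/pUC-type origin with ampicillin selection from the β-lactamase gene. The backbone also carries an f1 origin, an SV40 origin and poly(A) signal, and remnants of lac and phage-promoter cloning elements.

The annotated 8.3 kb sequence shows a standard self-inactivating transfer vector. An RSV promoter fused to a truncated HIV-1 5' LTR drives production of the viral genomic RNA in packaging cells without needing Tat. The Ψ packaging signal with adjoining gag fragment, the Rev response element and a cPPT/CTS support encapsidation, nuclear export and efficient transduction. The ΔU3 3' LTR inactivates the viral promoter after integration.

Two expression units lie between the LTRs. A human U6 RNA polymerase III promoter transcribes the ADCK5-specific spacer joined to the SpCas9 gRNA scaffold. An EF-1α core promoter with its intron A drives puromycin N-acetyltransferase, so transduced mammalian cells can be selected with puromycin. A WPRE downstream enhances transcript expression.

The plasmid does not encode Cas9, so it must be used with a separate Cas9 vector or in cells that already express the nuclease. The guide was designed against a RefSeq ADCK5 transcript and is part of a human kinome gRNA collection created with optimized sgRNA design rules. It is suited to knockout of ADCK5, either as an individual reagent or alongside the other guides in that library.
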