Addgene plasmid #77317: ADCK5 gRNA (BRDN0001162224)
Purpose: 3rd generation lentiviral gRNA plasmid targeting human ADCK5
Depositing lab: John Doench & David Root. Depositing organization: Broad Institute. Publication: Optimized sgRNA design to maximize activity and minimize off-target effects of CRISPR-Cas9. Doench JG, Fusi N, Sullender M, Hegde M, Vaimberg EW, Donovan KF, Smith I, Tothova Z, Wilen C, Orchard R, Virgin HW, Listgarten J, Root DE. Nat Biotechnol. 2016 Jan 18. doi: 10.1038/nbt.3437. PubMed 26780180.
Backbone
  Vector backbone: lentiGuide-Puro
  Backbone manufacturer: Zhang Lab (Addgene plasmid # 52963)
  Vector type: Mammalian Expression, Lentiviral, CRISPR
  Selectable markers: Puromycin
Growth in bacteria
  Bacterial resistance: Ampicillin, 100 μg/mL
  Growth temperature: 37°C
  Growth strain: DH5alpha
  Copy number: High Copy
Gene/Insert
  Gene/Insert name: ADCK5 (alt names: ADCK5; NM_174922.4)
  gRNA/shRNA sequence: TGCCAGGATGTGGGTCCGAG
  Species: H. sapiens (human)
  Entrez Gene: ADCK5 (a.k.a. FLJ35454, MGC126708)
  Promoter: hU6
  Cloning method: Unknown
  Sequencing primers: 5′ U6-F; 3′ pS2-R
Terms and licenses: Academic/Nonprofit Terms; Industry Terms: Not Available to Industry
Depositor comments: The gRNA was designed to target the following Genbank reference sequence(s): NM_174922.4. Note that this plasmid does NOT contain Cas9. It should be used in conjunction with lentiCas9-Blast (Addgene #52962) or otherwise with cell lines already expressing Cas9. Browse the full kinome gRNA library at http://www.addgene.org/pooled-library/broadgpp-human-kinome/ or visit http://www.broadinstitute.org/rnai/public/ for detailed protocols and information.
How to cite: ADCK5 gRNA (BRDN0001162224) was a gift from John Doench & David Root (Addgene plasmid # 77317 ; http://n2t.net/addgene:77317 ; RRID:Addgene_77317)
