>Addgene plasmid #77317 | ADCK5 gRNA (BRDN0001162224) | depositor partial sequence | sequence record 144777 | Target Sequence
TGCCAGGATGTGGGTCCGAG
