>Addgene plasmid #77317 | ADCK5 gRNA (BRDN0001162224) | addgene partial sequence | sequence record 187525 | hU6-F
GTAGAAAGTAATAATTTCTTGGGTAGTTTGCAGTTTTAAAATTATGTTTTAAAATGGACTATCATATGCT
TACCGTAACTTGAAAGTATTTCGATTTCTTGGCTTTATATATCTTGTGGAAAGGACGAAACACCGTGCCA
GGATGTGGGTCCGAGGTTTTAGAGCTAGAAATAGCAAGTTAAAATAAGGCTAGTCCGTTATCAACTTGAA
AAAGTGGCACCGAGTCGGTGCTTTTTTAAGCTTGGCGTAACTAGATCTTGAGACAAATGGCAGTATTCAT
CCACAATTTTAAAAGAAAAGGGGGGATTGGGGGGTACAGTGCAGGGGAAAGAATAGTAGACATAATAGCA
ACAGACATACAAACTAAAGAATTACAAAAACAAATTACAAAAATTCAAAATTTTCGGGTTTATTACAGGG
ACAGCAGAGATCCACTTTGGCGCCGGCTCGAGGGGGCCCGGGTGCAAAGATGGATAAAGTTTTAAACAGA
GAGGAATCTTTGCAGCTAATGGACCTTCTAGGTCTTGAAAGGAGTGGGAATTGGCTCCGGTGCCCGTCAG
TGGGCAGAGC
